Addgene plasmid #127513: INCTbiosyn-pUB-HspINT4
Purpose: Plasmid encodes H. sapiens codon optimized Integrase 4.
Depositing lab: Martin Bonamino. Depositing organization: Instituto Nacional de Cancer (INCA). Publication: Genetic switches designed for eukaryotic cells and controlled by serine integrases. Gomide MS, Sales TT, Barros LRC, Limia CG, de Oliveira MA, Florentino LH, Barros LMG, Robledo ML, Jose GPC, Almeida MSM, Lima RN, Rehen SK, Lacorte C, Melo EO, Murad AM, Bonamino MH, Coelho CM, Rech E. Commun Biol. 2020 May 22;3(1):255. doi: 10.1038/s42003-020-0971-8. PubMed 32444777.
Backbone
  Vector backbone: pUB-GFP
  Vector type: Mammalian Expression
Growth in bacteria
  Bacterial resistance: Ampicillin, 100 μg/mL
  Growth temperature: 37°C
  Growth strain: DH5alpha
  Copy number: High Copy
Gene/Insert
  Gene/Insert name: Integrase 4 coding sequence codon optimized for H. sapiens expression. (alt name: integrase 4 Expression vector)
  Insert size (bp): 1434
  Cloning method: Unknown
Terms and licenses: Academic/Nonprofit Terms; Industry Terms: Not Available to Industry
Depositor comments: The integrase 4 coding sequence was synthesized and cloned into pUB-GFP plasmid (Addgene #11155) replacing the EGFP coding sequence. The original integrase coding sequence (before H. sapiens codon optimization) was obtained from Yang, L. et al. Nat. Methods 11, 1261-1266 (2014).
How to cite: INCTbiosyn-pUB-HspINT4 was a gift from Martin Bonamino (Addgene plasmid # 127513 ; http://n2t.net/addgene:127513 ; RRID:Addgene_127513)
