[The description below was written by a language model from this plasmid's Addgene catalogue record and pLannotate feature annotations shown in this document.]
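Description:
INCTbiosyn-pUB-HspINT4 is a mammalian expression plasmid of about 5.8 kb built on the pUB-GFP backbone, in which the EGFP coding sequence was replaced by a synthesized, human codon-optimized open reading frame for Integrase 4 (insert recorded as 1,434 bp). Integrase 4 is a serine integrase; according to the depositor, its original sequence came from a previously published set of such enzymes and was recoded for expression in H. sapiens cells. The plasmid is propagated in E. coli from a high-copy ColE1/pUC-type origin and selected with ampicillin through the bla (AmpR) gene and its own promoter. No mammalian selection marker is annotated.

Expression is driven by the human ubiquitin C (UbC) promoter, a constitutive promoter active in many cell types, followed by a short remnant of a multiple cloning site and then the integrase coding region. The automated annotation recognises only the start of this region, as a fragment homologous to a Bacillus phage phi105 protein, which fits the phage origin of serine integrases. The rest of the ORF is left unlabelled. Downstream lie a β-globin-derived fragment and the rabbit β-globin polyadenylation signal, which terminate and process the transcript. Other backbone remnants include an SV40 origin with a partial SV40 promoter and poly(A) signal, lac promoter/operator elements, small lacI fragments and a short CMV enhancer fragment spanning the numbering origin. None of these has a stated role in the construct.

The plasmid supplies the integrase in trans, typically by transfection, and comes from work on genetic switches for eukaryotic cells controlled by serine integrases. In such systems the enzyme recombines its cognate attachment sites on a separate reporter or switch construct to invert or rearrange a DNA segment. Those sites are not present on this plasmid.
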