Features (pLannotate 1.2.2; 17 found; start..end, strand, type, name):
     34..1245    +  promoter       UbC promoter: human ubiquitin C promoter
   1263..1283    +  misc_feature   MCS (fragment): multiple cloning site
   1290..1469    +  CDS            YIM3_BPPH1 (fragment): Protein inferred from homology: Swiss-Prot protein existence level 3. From Bacillus phage phi105 (Bacteriophage phi-105).
   2726..2797    +  CDS            HBB (fragment): HBB_PONPY - Experimental evidence at transcript level: Swiss-Prot protein existence level 2. Involved in oxygen transport from the lung to the various peripheral tissues. From Pongo pygmaeus (Bornean orangutan).
   2868..2923    +  polyA_signal   β-globin poly(A) signal: rabbit β-globin polyadenylation signal (Gil and Proudfoot, 1987)
   3308..3324    -  protein_bind   lac operator: The lac repressor binds to the lac operator to inhibit transcription in E. coli. This inhibition can be relieved by adding lactose or isopropyl-β-D-thiogalactopyranoside (IPTG). lac repressor encoded by lacI
   3332..3362    -  promoter       lac promoter: promoter for the E. coli lac operon
   3377..3398    -  protein_bind   CAP binding site: CAP binding activates transcription in the presence of cAMP. E. coli catabolite activator protein
   3411..3450    -  CDS            lacI (fragment): lac repressor; lacI; The lac repressor binds to the lac operator to inhibit transcription in E. coli. This inhibition can be relieved by adding lactose or isopropyl-β-D-thiogalactopyranoside (IPTG).
   3457..3479    +  promoter       SV40 promoter (fragment): SV40 enhancer and early promoter
   3503..3638    +  rep_origin     SV40 ori: SV40 origin of replication
   3658..3792    +  polyA_signal   SV40 poly(A) signal: SV40 polyadenylation signal
   3794..3848    -  CDS            lacI (fragment): lac repressor; lacI; The lac repressor binds to the lac operator to inhibit transcription in E. coli. This inhibition can be relieved by adding lactose or isopropyl-β-D-thiogalactopyranoside (IPTG).
   4031..4619    -  rep_origin     ori: high-copy-number ColE1/pMB1/pBR322/pUC origin of replication
   4790..5650    -  CDS            AmpR: β-lactamase; bla; confers resistance to ampicillin, carbenicillin, and related antibiotics
   5651..5755    -  promoter       AmpR promoter: bla
   5786..11      +  enhancer       CMV enhancer (fragment) (across the origin): human cytomegalovirus immediate early enhancer
>Addgene plasmid #127513 | INCTbiosyn-pUB-HspINT4 | addgene full sequence | sequence record 250815 | Addgene NGS Result
TATTGACTAGTAACCCGTGTCGGCTCCAGATCTGGCCTCCGCGCCGGGTTTTGGCGCCTCCCGCGGGCGC
CCCCCTCCTCACGGCGAGCGCTGCCACGTCAGACGAAGGGCGCAGCGAGCGTCCTGATCCTTCCGCCCGG
ACGCTCAGGACAGCGGCCCGCTGCTCATAAGACTCGGCCTTAGAACCCCAGTATCAGCAGAAGGACATTT
TAGGACGGGACTTGGGTGACTCTAGGGCACTGGTTTTCTTTCCAGAGAGCGGAACAGGCGAGGAAAAGTA
GTCCCTTCTCGGCGATTCTGCGGAGGGATCTCCGTGGGGCGGTGAACGCCGATGATTATATAAGGACGCG
CCGGGTGTGGCACAGCTAGTTCCGTCGCAGCCGGGATTTGGGTCGCGGTTCTTGTTTGTGGATCGCTGTG
ATCGTCACTTGGTGAGTAGCGGGCTGCTGGGCTGGCCGGGGCTTTCGTGGCCGCCGGGCCGCTCGGTGGG
ACGGAAGCGTGTGGAGAGACCGCCAAGGGCTGTAGTCTGGGTCCGCGAGCAAGGTTGCCCTGAACTGGGG
GTTGGGGGGAGCGCAGCAAAATGGCGGCTGTTCCCGAGTCTTGAATGGAAGACGCTTGTGAGGCGGGCTG
TGAGGTCGTTGAAACAAGGTGGGGGGCATGGTGGGCGGCAAGAACCCAAGGTCTTGAGGCCTTCGCTAAT
GCGGGAAAGCTCTTATTCGGGTGAGATGGGCTGGGGCACCATCTGGGGACCCTGACGTGAAGTTTGTCAC
TGACTGGAGAACTCGGTTTGTCGTCTGTTGCGGGGGCGGCAGTTATGGCGGTGCCGTTGGGCAGTGCACC
CGTACCTTTGGGAGCGCGCGCCCTCGTCGTGTCGTGACGTCACCCGTTCTGTTGGCTTATAATGCAGGGT
GGGGCCACCTGCCGGTAGGTGTGCGGTAGGCTTTTCTCCGTCGCAGGACGCAGGGTTCGGGCCTAGGGTA
GGCTCTCCTGAATCGACAGGCGCCGGACCTCTGGTGAGGGGAGGGATAAGTGAGGCGTCAGTTTCTTTGG
TCGGTTTTATGTACCTATCTTCTTAAGTAGCTGAAGCTCCGGTTTTGAACTATGCGCTCGGGGTTGGCGA
GTGTGTTTTGTGAAGTTTTTTAGGCACCTTTTGAAATGTAATCATTTGGGTCAATATGTAATTTTCAGTG
TTAGACTAGTAAATTGTCCGCTAAATTCTGGCCGTTTTTGGCTTTTTTGTTAGACGAAGCTTGGGCTGCA
GGTCGAGCTCAAGCTTCGAATTCATGATCACCACACGCAAGGTGGCCATATACGTCCGCGTATCTACGAC
TAATCAAGCCGAAGAGGGATATTCTATACAGGGCCAAATCGATTCCCTTATCAAGTACTGCGAGGCTATG
GGTTGGATCATATATGAGGAATATACTGACGCAGGGTTTTCAGGCGGCAAAATTGATCGGCCCGCCATGA
GTAAGCTTATTACTGATGCCAAACACAAGAGATTCGATACCATTCTGGTGTACAAATTGGATCGGCTGTC
AAGAAGCGTGCGGGATACACTTTACTTGGTTAAGGATGTATTTAATCAAAACAACATCCACTTCGTCTCC
CTTCAGGAGAATATCGACACATCTTCCGCGATGGGAAATCTTTTTTTGACCCTCCTTTCTGCCATAGCGG
AGTTTGAGCGAGAGCAGATCACGGAGCGCATGACCATGGGGAAAATAGGTCGGGCCAAATCAGGGAAGAC
AATGGCGTGGACCTATACACCGTTCGGCTACGATTATAATAAGGAGAAGGGTGAACTTATACTTGATCCT
GCCAAGGCACCCATCGTGAAAATGATATACACCGATTACTTGAAGGGTATGTCAATTCAAAAGATAGTGG
ATAAACTCAATAAAATGGATTACAACGGCAAGGATTGCACATGGTTTCCCCACGGCGTGAAACATCTCTT
GGATAATCCGGTGTACTACGGTATGACAAGATATAACAATAAGCTTTTCCCCGGCAATCATCAGCCGATA
ATTACAAAGGAGTTGTTTGATAAGACCCAGCGCGAGAGACAACGGAGGCGACTCGGCATCGAGGAAAACC
ATTATACAATACCGTTTCAGGCAAAATATATGCTCAGTAAGTTCCTCAGGTGTCGCCAGTGCGGCTCCCG
AATGGGGCTTGAATTGGGTCGCCCGCGCAAGAAGGAAGGCAAGCGCAGTAAGAAATACTACTGCCTCAAT
AGCCGACCGAAACGGACAGCTTCATGTGACACTCCCCTGTATGACGCCGAAACCCTGGAAGATTATGTGC
TGCACGAAATAGCTAAAATACAGAAAGACCCCTCAATAGCAAGTAGACAGAAGCATATTGAAGATCACGA
ACTCAAATATAAGCGAGAACGCATAGAGGCAAATATAAATAAAACCGTGAATCAACTTAGCAAGCTGAAC
AACCTTTACCTTAACGACCTCATTACTCTTGAGGACCTCAAGACACAGACTAACACACTCATCGCGAAAA
AGCGGCTGTTGGAGAATGAACTTGACAAGACATGCGATAATGACGACGAACTTGACAGACAAGAGACAAT
AGCGGACTTTCTGGCATTGCCAGACGTTTGGACTATGGACTATGAAGGTCAAAAGTATGCCGTGGAGCTT
CTCGTTCAGCGCGTCAAAGTTGACAGAGACAACATAGACATACATTGGACGTTTTAAGCGGCCGCACTCC
TCAGGTGCAGGCTGCCTATCAGAAGGTGGTGGCTGGTGTGGCCAATGCCCTGGCTCACAAATACCACTGA
GATCTTTTTCCCTCTGCCAAAAATTATGGGGACATCATGAAGCCCCTTGAGCATCTGACTTCTGGCTAAT
AAAGGAAATTTATTTTCATTGCAATAGTGTGTTGGAATTTTTTGTGTCTCTCACTCGGAAGGACATATGG
GAGGGCAAATCATTTAAAACATCAGAATGAGTATTTGGTTTAGAGTTTGGCAACATATGCCCATATGCTG
GCTGCCATGAACAAAGGTTGGCTATAAAGAGGTCATCAGTATATGAAACAGCCCCCTGCTGTCCATTCCT
TATTCCATAGAAAAGCCTTGACTTGAGGTTAGATTTTTTTTATATTTTGTTTTGTGTTATTTTTTTCTTT
AACATCCCTAAAATTTTCCTTACATGTTTTACTAGCCAGATTTTTCCTCCTCTCCTGACTACTCCCAGTC
ATAGCTGTCCCTCTTCTCTTATGGAGATCCCTCGACCTGCAGCCCAAGCTTGGCGTAATCATGGTCATAG
CTGTTTCCTGTGTGAAATTGTTATCCGCTCACAATTCCACACAACATACGAGCCGGAAGCATAAAGTGTA
AAGCCTGGGGTGCCTAATGAGTGAGCTAACTCACATTAATTGCGTTGCGCTCACTGCCCGCTTTCCAGTC
GGGAAACCTGTCGTGCCAGCGGATCCGCATCTCAATTAGTCAGCAACCATAGTCCCGCCCCTAACTCCGC
CCATCCCGCCCCTAACTCCGCCCAGTTCCGCCCATTCTCCGCCCCATGGCTGACTAATTTTTTTTATTTA
TGCAGAGGCCGAGGCCGCCTCGGCCTCTGAGCTATTCCAGAAGTAGTGAGGAGGCTTTTTTGGAGGCCTA
GGCTTTTGCAAAAAGCTAACTTGTTTATTGCAGCTTATAATGGTTACAAATAAAGCAATAGCATCACAAA
TTTCACAAATAAAGCATTTTTTTCACTGCATTCTAGTTGTGGTTTGTCCAAACTCATCAATGTATCTTAT
CATGTCTGGATCCGCTGCATTAATGAATCGGCCAACGCGCGGGGAGAGGCGGTTTGCGTATTGGGCGCTC
TTCCGCTTCCTCGCTCACTGACTCGCTGCGCTCGGTCGTTCGGCTGCGGCGAGCGGTATCAGCTCACTCA
AAGGCGGTAATACGGTTATCCACAGAATCAGGGGATAACGCAGGAAAGAACATGTGAGCAAAAGGCCAGC
AAAAGGCCAGGAACCGTAAAAAGGCCGCGTTGCTGGCGTTTTTCCATAGGCTCCGCCCCCCTGACGAGCA
TCACAAAAATCGACGCTCAAGTCAGAGGTGGCGAAACCCGACAGGACTATAAAGATACCAGGCGTTTCCC
CCTGGAAGCTCCCTCGTGCGCTCTCCTGTTCCGACCCTGCCGCTTACCGGATACCTGTCCGCCTTTCTCC
CTTCGGGAAGCGTGGCGCTTTCTCATAGCTCACGCTGTAGGTATCTCAGTTCGGTGTAGGTCGTTCGCTC
CAAGCTGGGCTGTGTGCACGAACCCCCCGTTCAGCCCGACCGCTGCGCCTTATCCGGTAACTATCGTCTT
GAGTCCAACCCGGTAAGACACGACTTATCGCCACTGGCAGCAGCCACTGGTAACAGGATTAGCAGAGCGA
GGTATGTAGGCGGTGCTACAGAGTTCTTGAAGTGGTGGCCTAACTACGGCTACACTAGAAGAACAGTATT
TGGTATCTGCGCTCTGCTGAAGCCAGTTACCTTCGGAAAAAGAGTTGGTAGCTCTTGATCCGGCAAACAA
ACCACCGCTGGTAGCGGTGGTTTTTTTGTTTGCAAGCAGCAGATTACGCGCAGAAAAAAAGGATCTCAAG
AAGATCCTTTGATCTTTTCTACGGGGTCTGACGCTCAGTGGAACGAAAACTCACGTTAAGGGATTTTGGT
CATGAGATTATCAAAAAGGATCTTCACCTAGATCCTTTTAAATTAAAAATGAAGTTTTAAATCAATCTAA
AGTATATATGAGTAAACTTGGTCTGACAGTTACCAATGCTTAATCAGTGAGGCACCTATCTCAGCGATCT
GTCTATTTCGTTCATCCATAGTTGCCTGACTCCCCGTCGTGTAGATAACTACGATACGGGAGGGCTTACC
ATCTGGCCCCAGTGCTGCAATGATACCGCGAGACCCACGCTCACCGGCTCCAGATTTATCAGCAATAAAC
CAGCCAGCCGGAAGGGCCGAGCGCAGAAGTGGTCCTGCAACTTTATCCGCCTCCATCCAGTCTATTAATT
GTTGCCGGGAAGCTAGAGTAAGTAGTTCGCCAGTTAATAGTTTGCGCAACGTTGTTGCCATTGCTACAGG
CATCGTGGTGTCACGCTCGTCGTTTGGTATGGCTTCATTCAGCTCCGGTTCCCAACGATCAAGGCGAGTT
ACATGATCCCCCATGTTGTGCAAAAAAGCGGTTAGCTCCTTCGGTCCTCCGATCGTTGTCAGAAGTAAGT
TGGCCGCAGTGTTATCACTCATGGTTATGGCAGCACTGCATAATTCTCTTACTGTCATGCCATCCGTAAG
ATGCTTTTCTGTGACTGGTGAGTACTCAACCAAGTCATTCTGAGAATAGTGTATGCGGCGACCGAGTTGC
TCTTGCCCGGCGTCAATACGGGATAATACCGCGCCACATAGCAGAACTTTAAAAGTGCTCATCATTGGAA
AACGTTCTTCGGGGCGAAAACTCTCAAGGATCTTACCGCTGTTGAGATCCAGTTCGATGTAACCCACTCG
TGCACCCAACTGATCTTCAGCATCTTTTACTTTCACCAGCGTTTCTGGGTGAGCAAAAACAGGAAGGCAA
AATGCCGCAAAAAAGGGAATAAGGGCGACACGGAAATGTTGAATACTCATACTCTTCCTTTTTCAATATT
ATTGAAGCATTTATCAGGGTTATTGTCTCATGAGCGGATACATATTTGAATGTATTTAGAAAAATAAACA
AATAGGGGTTCCGCGCACATTTCCCCGAAAAGTGCCACCTGGGTCGACATTGAT
